>Addgene plasmid #42519 | pF | depositor full sequence | sequence record 57350 | pF sequence 3253 bps
TAACCCTCTCCCCAGAGGGGCGAGGGGACCGTATTGTGCAAATATTGTTACCCCAGCAACAAACAGGCTC
ATACAGCCCCTAACCCTTTCATGGCGATGGCTGGGACGGTTCAGACCTTGCCGAATATTCTCCAGCACCG
TCTCCATGTTTTCACCACAACAGCTATTCGGCTCGGTCTCAGGGTTATTGTCTCATGAGCGGATACATAT
TTGAATGTATTTAGAAAAATAAACAAATAGGGGTTCCGCGCACATTTCCCCGAAAAGTGCCACCTG
[124 nt withheld, positions 277-400]
C
[91 nt withheld, positions 402-492]
A
[49 nt withheld, positions 494-542]
CCTTTGACGTTGGAGTCCACGTTCTTT
[37 nt withheld, positions 570-606]
ACCCTATCTCGGTCTATTCTTTTGATTTATAAGGGATTTTGCCGATTTCGGCCTATTGGTTAAAAAATGA
GCTGATTTAACAAAAATTTAACGCGAATTTTAACAAAATATTAACGCTTACAATTTCCATTCGCCATTCA
GGCTGCGCAACTGTTGGGAAGGGCGATCGGTGCGGGCCTCTTCGCTATTACGCCAGCTGGCGAAAGGGGG
ATGTGCTGCAAGGCGATTAAGTTGGGTAACGCCAGGGTTTTCCCAGTCACGACGTTGTAAAACGACGGCC
AGTGAATTGTAATACGACTCACTATAGGGCGAATTGGAGCTCCACCGCGGTGGCGGCCGCTCTAGAACTA
GTGGATCCCCCGGGCTGCAGGAATTCGATATCAAGCTTATCGATACCGTCGACCTCGAGGGGGGGCCCGG
TACCCAGCTTTTGTTCCCTTTAGTGAGGGTTAATTTCGAGCTTGGCGTAATCATGGTCATAGCTGTTTCC
TGTGTGAAATTGTTATCCGCTCACAATTCCACACAACATACGAGCCGGAAGCATAAAGTGTAAAGCCTGG
GGTGCCTAATGAGTGAGCTAACTCACATTAATTGCGTTGCGCTCACTGCCCGCTTTCCAGTCGGGAAACC
TGTCGTGCCAGCTGCATTAATGAATCGGCCAACGCGCGGGGAGAGGCGGTTTGCGTATTGGGCGCTCTTC
CGCTTCCTCGCTCACTGACTCGCTGCGCTCGGTCGTTCGGCTGCGGCGAGCGGTATCAGCTCACTCAAAG
GCGGTAATACGGTTATCCACAGAATCAGGGGATAACGCAGGAAAGAACATGTGAGCAAAAGGCCAGCAAA
AGGCCAGGAACCGTAAAAAGGCCGCGTTGCTGGCGTTTTTCCATAGGCTCCGCCCCCCTGACGAGCATCA
CAAAAATCGACGCTCAAGTCAGAGGTGGCGAAACCCGACAGGACTATAAAGATACCAGGCGTTTCCCCCT
GGAAGCTCCCTCGTGCGCTCTCCTGTTCCGACCCTGCCGCTTACCGGATACCTGTCCGCCTTTCTCCCTT
CGGGAAGCGTGGCGCTTTCTCATAGCTCACGCTGTAGGTATCTCAGTTCGGTGTAGGTCGTTCGCTCCAA
GCTGGGCTGTGTGCACGAACCCCCCGTTCAGCCCGACCGCTGCGCCTTATCCGGTAACTATCGTCTTGAG
TCCAACCCGGTAAGACACGACTTATCGCCACTGGCAGCAGCCACTGGTAACAGGATTAGCAGAGCGAGGT
ATGTAGGCGGTGCTACAGAGTTCTTGAAGTGGTGGCCTAACTACGGCTACACTAGAAGGACAGTATTTGG
TATCTGCGCTCTGCTGAAGCCAGTTACCTTCGGAAAAAGAGTTGGTAGCTCTTGATCCGGCAAACAAACC
ACCGCTGGTAGCGGTGGTTTTTTTGTTTGCAAGCAGCAGATTACGCGCAGAAAAAAAGGATCTCAAGAAG
ATCCTTTGATCTTTTCTACGGGGTCTGACGCTCAGTGGAACGAAAACTCACGTTAAGGGATTTTGGTCAT
GAGATTATCAAAAAGGATCTTCACCTAGATCCTTTTAAATTAAAAATGAAGTTTTAAATCAATCTAAAGT
ATATATGAGTAAACTTGGTCTGACAGTTACCAATGCTTAATCAGTGAGGCCGCCCATCTTTACCAACAGA
ACGATTATTTCAGTTCGAGTTCGTTCATTGCAGCAATGCTGAAACCGCCGTCAACGTGGACCACTTCACC
GGAGATACCGGCAGAGAGATCGGAGCACAGGAATGCCGCAGAGTTACCCACATCTTCAATAGTAACGGTA
CGGCGAATCGGGGTAACGGCTTCGCAATGAGCCAGCATTTTGCGGAAGTCTTTGATACCGGAGGCCGCCA
GAGTACGGATCGGACCAGCAGAGATGGCGTTAACACGCACACCTTCCGGACCCATCGCGTTCGCCATATA
GCGCACGTTCGCTTCCAGAGACGCTTTTGCCAGACCCATAACGTTGTAGTTCGGGATAGCGCGCTCAGCG
CCAAGGTAGGAAAGGGTCAGCAGGGCAGAACCCGGATTCAGCATGGAGCGGCAAGCTTTTGCCATTGCAA
CGAAGCTGTAGGAGCTGATGTCGTGGGCAATTTTGAAGCCTTCACGGGTAACGGCGTTAACATAGTCACC
ATCCAGCTGATCGCCAGGTGCAAAACCAATAGAGTGTACGAAACCGTCAAATTTCGGCCAAACTTTCCCC
AGTTCAGCGAACATGGTGTCGATGCTGGCATCTTCTGCAACATCGCACTGCAGAACGATGTCAGAACCCA
ATTGAGCGGCAAATTCTTCTACGCGGCCTTTCAGTTTGTCGTTCTGGTAGGTGAATGCCAGTTCAGCTCC
TTCGCGGTGCATCGCCTGAGCGATACCGTAGGCGATGGATAGTTTGCTGGCAACACCGGTTACCAGAATG
CGCTTACCGGAAAGAAAACCCATAGCTTTAATCCTTATTGTTGATGCTTGTTGTGCCTGAAAATCAGGCG
ATTCGTCGTTTTAGTAAACAGTACGAACAGATAAACGGTTATTATAATCAACCTGGCTGTGAGTAGCTAT
AGTTGCCAGGTCCGACCGGAGCAGGCTGCGGCAGGGGGGGCGCTTTTCCCCTCACCC
Features (pLannotate 1.2.2; 12 found; start..end, strand, type, name):
    179..250     -  promoter       AmpR promoter (fragment): bla
    277..705     +  rep_origin     f1 ori (sequence partly withheld): f1 bacteriophage origin of replication; arrow indicates direction of (+) strand synthesis
    736..893     -  CDS            lacZα (fragment): LacZα fragment of β-galactosidase; lacZ fragment
    896..914     +  promoter       T7 promoter: promoter for bacteriophage T7 RNA polymerase
    923..1030    +  misc_feature   MCS: pBluescript multiple cloning site
   1043..1061    -  promoter       T3 promoter: promoter for bacteriophage T3 RNA polymerase
   1106..1122    -  protein_bind   lac operator: The lac repressor binds to the lac operator to inhibit transcription in E. coli. This inhibition can be relieved by adding lactose or isopropyl-β-D-thiogalactopyranoside (IPTG). lac repressor encoded by lacI
   1130..1160    -  promoter       lac promoter: promoter for the E. coli lac operon
   1175..1196    -  protein_bind   CAP binding site: CAP binding activates transcription in the presence of cAMP. E. coli catabolite activator protein
   1209..1301    -  CDS            lacI (fragment): lac repressor; lacI; The lac repressor binds to the lac operator to inhibit transcription in E. coli. This inhibition can be relieved by adding lactose or isopropyl-β-D-thiogalactopyranoside (IPTG).
   1484..2072    -  rep_origin     ori: high-copy-number ColE1/pMB1/pBR322/pUC origin of replication
   2294..3079    -  CDS            fabI: FABI_ECOLI - Also known as envM. Experimental evidence at protein level: Swiss-Prot protein existence level 1. Catalyzes the reduction of a carbon-carbon double bond in an enoyl moiety that is covalently linked to an acyl carrier protein (ACP). Involved in the elongation cycle of fatty acid which are used in the lipid metabolism and in the biotin biosynthesis. From Escherichia coli (strain K12).
