[The description below was written by a language model from this plasmid's Addgene catalogue record and pLannotate feature annotations shown in this document.]
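Description:
pF is an empty, high-copy E. coli cloning vector of about 3.25 kb derived from pBluescript KS-, in which the ampicillin resistance gene has been replaced by the wild-type E. coli fabI gene. FabI is the enoyl-ACP reductase of the fatty acid elongation cycle and the cellular target of triclosan. Carrying extra copies of the gene on a multicopy plasmid lets transformed cells tolerate triclosan, so the plasmid is selected with this biocide rather than with a conventional antibiotic. The feature table places the fabI coding sequence on the minus strand in the position formerly occupied by bla. A fragment of the AmpR promoter lies on the same strand and may drive fabI expression, although the record does not say so explicitly. Replication in E. coli relies on the pUC-type ColE1 origin, and an f1 origin is retained, which allows single-stranded DNA production with helper phage.

The rest of the plasmid keeps the standard pBluescript layout. The multiple cloning site is flanked by opposing T7 and T3 promoters for in vitro transcription of either strand of an insert. It sits within a lacZα fragment controlled by the lac promoter, lac operator and CAP binding site, an arrangement normally used for blue/white screening, and a short lacI remnant is also annotated. No insert is present. The record lists ligation-independent cloning as the cloning method, and the associated publication describes fabI as a new selection marker for DNA cloning and recombineering in E. coli. pF therefore serves as a general-purpose cloning backbone where a non-antibiotic marker, or one compatible with other resistance markers, is wanted.
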