Addgene plasmid #42519: pF
Purpose: (Empty Backbone)
Depositing lab: Terry Magnuson. Depositing organization: University of North Carolina at Chapel Hill. Publication: A Novel Selection Marker for Efficient DNA Cloning and Recombineering in E. coli. Jang CW, Magnuson T. PLoS One. 2013;8(2):e57075. doi: 10.1371/journal.pone.0057075. Epub 2013 Feb 20. PubMed 23437314.
Backbone
  Vector backbone: pBluescript KS-
  Backbone manufacturer: Stratagene
  Modifications to backbone: AmpR is replaced by wild-type FabI gene.
  Vector type: Bacterial Expression, Unspecified ; Cloning
  Promoter: T7, T3
  Selectable markers: FabI
Growth in bacteria
  Bacterial resistance: Triclosan
  Growth temperature: 30°C
  Growth strain: DH5alpha
  Growth instructions: Can be propagated in any E. coli strain. When grown on agar plates, 32 deg C incubation will yield larger colonies compared to 37 deg C grown ones. The colony size difference varies depending on the host strain. In broth culture, 37 deg C incubation may produce higher yield of plasmid DNA. Use 1 micromolar triclosan for selection on plate and in broth cultures. Triclosan can be purchased from VWR (Cat. No. 80511-110. TRICLOSAN ANTIBIOTIC 1GM, Supplier: EMD Millipore, 647950-1GM). The triclosan powder is dissolved in pure DMSO in 50 millimolar and 1 millimolar (1000X) stocks and aliquoted, stored in -20.
  Copy number: High Copy
Gene/Insert
  Cloning method: Ligation Independent Cloning
Terms and licenses: Academic/Nonprofit Terms; Industry Terms: Not Available to Industry
How to cite: pF was a gift from Terry Magnuson (Addgene plasmid # 42519 ; http://n2t.net/addgene:42519 ; RRID:Addgene_42519)
