>Addgene plasmid #42519 | pF | addgene partial sequence | sequence record 60479 | M13_pUC_fwd
ATTGGAGCTCCACCGCGGTGGCGGCCGCTCTAGAACTAGTGGATCCCCCGGGCTGCAGGAATTCGATATC
AAGCTTATCGATACCGTCGACCTCGAGGGGGGGCCCGGTACCAGCTTTTGTTCCCTTTAGTGAGGGTTAA
TTTCGAGCTTGGCGTAATCATGGTCATAGCTGTTTCCTGTGTGAAATTGTTATCCGCTCACAATTCCACA
CAACATACGAGCCGGAAGCATAAAGTGTAAAGCCTGGGGTGCCTAATGAGTGAGCTAACTCACATTAATT
GCGTTGCGCTCACTGCCCGCTTTCCAGTCGGGAAACCTGTCGTGCCAGCTGCATTAATGAATCGGCCAAC
GCGCGGGGAGAGGCGGTTTGCGTATTGGGCGCTCTTCCGCTTCCTCGCTCACTGACTCGCTGCGCTCGGT
CGTTCGGCTGCGGCGAGCGGTATCAGCTCACTCAAAGGCGGTAATACGGTTATCCACAGAATCAGGGGAT
AACGCAGGAAAGAACATGTGAGCAAAAGGCCAGCAAAAGGCCAGGAACCGTAAAAAGGCCGCGTTGCTGG
CGTTTTTCCATAGGCTCCGCCCCCCTGACGAGCATCACAAAAATCGACGCTCAAGTCAGAAGTGGCGAAA
CCCGACAGGACTATAAAGATACCAGGCGTTTCCCCCTGGAAGCTCCCTCGTGCGCTCTCCTGTTCCGACC
CTGCCGCTTACCGGATACCTGTCCGCCTTTCTCCCTTCGGGAAGCGTGGCGCTTTCTCATAGCTCACGCT
GTAGGTATCTCAGTTCGGTGTAGGTCGTTCGCTCCAAGCTGGGCTGTGTGCACGAACCCCCCGTTCAGCC
CGACCGCTGCGCCTTATCCGGTAACTATCGTC
