>Addgene plasmid #42519 | pF | addgene partial sequence | sequence record 60481 | pBR322ori-3 5'-tttgtttgcaagcagcagat-3'
TTCTACGGGGTCTGACGCTCAGTGGAACGAAAACTCACGTTAAGGGATTTTGGTCATGAGATTATCAAAA
AGGATCTTCACCTAGATCCTTTTAAATTAAAAATGAAGTTTTAAATCAATCTAAAGTATATATGAGTAAA
CTTGGTCTGACAGTTACCAATGCTTAATCAGTGAGGCCGCCCATCTTTACCAACAGAACGATTATTTCAG
TTCGAGTTCGTTCATTGCAGCAATGCTGAAACCGCCGTCAACGTGGACCACTTCACCGGAGATACCGGCA
GAGAGATCGGAGCACAGGAATGCCGCAGAGTTACCCACATCTTCAATAGTAACGGTACGGCGAATCGGGG
TAACGGCTTCGCAATGAGCCAGCATTTTGCGGAAGTCTTTGATACCGGAGGCCGCCAGAGTACGGATCGG
ACCAGCAGAGATGGCGTTAACACGCACACCTTCCGGACCCATCGCGTTCGCCATATAGCGCACGTTCGCT
TCCAGAGACGCTTTTGCCAGACCCATAACGTTGTAGTTCGGGATAGCGCGCTCAGCGCCAAGGTAGGAAA
GGGTCAGCAGGGCAGAACCCGGATTCAGCATGGAGCGGCAAGCTTTTGCCATTGCAACGAAGCTGTAGGA
GCTGATGTCGTGGGCAATTTTGAAGCCTTCACGGGTAACGGCGTTAACATAGTCACCATCCAGCTGATCG
CCAGGTGCAAAACCAATAGAGTGTACGAAACCGTCAAATTTCGGCCAAACTTTCCCCAGTTCAGCGAACA
TGGTGTCGATGCTGGCATCTTCTGCAACATCGCACTGCAGAACGATGTCAGAACCCAATTGAGCGGCAAA
T
